>Addgene plasmid #234907 | pVS2-GoPGF | addgene full sequence | sequence record 476824 | Addgene NGS Result
ACGCTGTTTGAGGGAAAAGTAGAGAACGTATTTGTTTTTATGTTCAGGCGGTTCTTGTGTGTCAACAAAG
ATGGACATTGTTACTCAAGGAAGCACGATGAGCTTTATTATTACGGACGAGTGGACTTAGATTCTGTGAG
TAAGGTTACCGAATTGGCCAGTTAACGCTAGCGAATCGTTTGATACACTGGCATGGTGAACTGGTAGCTC
TAGGTCTCGAAGTGCATCCATCAATCGTGCAGCTGGATGATCGATATCTGGACTTCGAACCCGAATCATG
GCTTCGGATCCTACTATCTTCACATCAACTTCCACTGTCTTTGGCCAATAAGTAGAGGATTGTTTCATGG
TATTGTCGAATGCGGATTTGGTAGTTTGGTTTTCGAAAACATTTATGGGGTTCAACTTGGATTTTTCAGA
TTGTACTAGGAGTTGAGCCTCTAGTTTATCGATTTTTGATCTTAGTTCCTTGATGTAGGCTACTGCATCC
GAAAGTAATGAGGCTTTGTCCATCTTGGATACGTTTGGAACCACGGAACGAAGTGCGTAGAAACGATGGT
TCAGTCTCTCACGTCGTTGCCTTTCTGCTTCAACGACTAGTCTGCAGGCATGCCATTCGAGGCCCGGGCA
TGTCCCGAAGACATTAAACTACGGTTCTTTAAGTAGATCCGTGTCTGAAGTTTTAGGTTCAATTTAAACC
TACGAGATTGACATTCTCGACTGATCTTGATTGATCGGTAAGTCTTTTGTAATTTAATTTTCTTTTTGAT
TTTATTTTAAATTGTTATCTGTTTCTGTGTATAGACTGTTTGAGATCGGCGTTTGGCCGACTCATTGTCT
TACCATAGGGGAACGGACTTTGTTTGTGTTGTTATTTTATTTGTATTTTATTAAAATTCTCAACGATCTG
AAAAAGCCTCGCGGCTAAGAGATTGTTGGGGGGTGAGTAAGTACTTTTAAAGTGATGATGGTTACAAAGG
CAAAAGGGGTAAAACCCCTCGCCTACGTAAGCGTTATTACGCCCGTCTGTACTTATATCAGTACACTGAC
GAGTCCCTAAAGGACGAAACGGGAGAACGCTAGCCACCACCACCACCACCACGTGTGAATTACAGGTGAC
CAGCTCGAATTTCCCCGATCGTTCAAACATTTGGCAATAAAGTTTCTTAAGATTGAATCCTGTTGCCGGT
CTTGCGATGATTATCATATAATTTCTGTTGAATTACGTTAAGCATGTAATAATTAACATGTAATGCATGA
CGTTATTTATGAGATGGGTTTTTATGATTAGAGTCCCGCAATTATACATTTAATACGCGATAGAAAACAA
AATATAGCGCGCAAACTAGGATAAATTATCGCGCGCGGTGTCATCTATGTTACTAGATCGGGAATTGGTC
ATAGCTGTTTCCTGGGATCCAAACTATCAGTGTTTGACAGGATATATTGGCGGGTAAACCTAAGAGAAAA
GAGCGTTTATTAGAATAATCGGATATTTAAAAGGGCGTGAAAAGGTTTATCCGTTCGTCCATTTGTATGT
GCATGCCAACCACAGGGTTCCCCAGATCTGGCGCCGGCCAGCGAGACGAGCAAGATTGGCCGCCGCCCGA
AACGATCCGACAGCGCGCCCAGCACAGGTGCGCAGGCAAATTGCACCAACGCATACAGCGCCAGCAGAAT
GCCATAGTGGGCGGTGACGTCGTTCGAGTGAACCAGATCGCGCAGGAGGCCCGGCAGCACCGGCATAATC
AGGCCGATGCCGACAGCGTCGAGCGCGACAGTGCTCAGAATTACGATCAGGGGTATGTTGGGTTTCACGT
CTGGCCTCCGGACCAGCCTCCGCTGGTCCGATTGAACGCGCGGATTCTTTATCACTGATAAGTTGGTGGA
CATATTATGTTTATCAGTGATAAAGTGTCAAGCATGACAAAGTTGCAGCCGAATACAGTGATCCGTGCCG
CCCTGGACCTGTTGAACGAGGTCGGCGTAGACGGTCTGACGACACGCAAACTGGCGGAACGGTTGGGGGT
TCAGCAGCCGGCGCTTTACTGGCACTTCAGGAACAAGCGGGCGCTGCTCGACGCACTGGCCGAAGCCATG
CTGGCGGAGAATCATACGCATTCGGTGCCGAGAGCCGACGACGACTGGCGCTCATTTCTGATCGGGAATG
CCCGCAGCTTCAGGCAGGCGCTGCTCGCCTACCGCGATGGCGCGCGCATCCATGCCGGCACGCGACCGGG
CGCACCGCAGATGGAAACGGCCGACGCGCAGCTTCGCTTCCTCTGCGAGGCGGGTTTTTCGGCCGGGGAC
GCCGTCAATGCGCTGATGACAATCAGCTACTTCACTGTTGGGGCCGTGCTTGAGGAGCAGGCCGGCGACA
GCGATGCCGGCGAGCGCGGCGGCACCGTTGAACAGGCTCCGCTCTCGCCGCTGTTGCGGGCCGCGATAGA
CGCCTTCGACGAAGCCGGTCCGGACGCAGCGTTCGAGCAGGGACTCGCGGTGATTGTCGATGGATTGGCG
AAAAGGAGGCTCGTTGTCAGGAACGTTGAAGGACCGAGAAAGGGTGACGATTGATCAGGACCGCTGCCGG
AGCGCAACCCACTCACTACAGCAGAGCCATGTAGACAACATCCCCTCCCCCTTTCCACCGCGTCAGACGC
CCGTAGCAGCCCGCTACGGGCTTTTTCATGCCCTGCCCTAGCGTCCAAGCCTCACGGCCGCGCTCGGCCT
CTCTGGCGGCCTTCTGGCGCTCTTCCGCTTCCTCGCTCACTGACTCGCTGCGCTCGGTCGTTCGGCTGCG
GCGAGCGGTATCAGCTCACTCAAAGGCGGTAATACGGTTATCCACAGAATCAGGGGATAACGCAGGAAAG
AACATGTGAGCAAAAGGCCAGCAAAAGGCCAGGAACCGTAAAAAGGCCGCGTTGCTGGCGTTTTTCCATA
GGCTCCGCCCCCCTGACGAGCATCACAAAAATCGACGCTCAAGTCAGAGGTGGCGAAACCCGACAGGACT
ATAAAGATACCAGGCGTTTCCCCCTGGAAGCTCCCTCGTGCGCTCTCCTGTTCCGACCCTGCCGCTTACC
GGATACCTGTCCGCCTTTCTCCCTTCGGGAAGCGTGGCGCTTTTCCGCTGCATAACCCTGCTTCGGGGTC
ATTATAGCGATTTTTTCGGTATATCCATCCTTTTTCGCACGATATACAGGATTTTGCCAAAGGGTTCGTG
TAGACTTTCCTTGGTGTATCCAACGGCGTCAGCCGGGCAGGATAGGTGAAGTAGGCCCACCCGCGAGCGG
GTGTTCCTTCTTCACTGTCCCTTATTCGCACCTGGCGGTGCTCAACGGGAATCCTGCTCTGCGAGGCTGG
CCGGCTACCGCCGGCGTAACAGATGAGGGCAAGCGGATGGCTGATGAAACCAAGCCAACCAGGAAGGGCA
GCCCACCTATCAAGGTGTACTGCCTTCCAGACGAACGAAGAGCGATTGAGGAAAAGGCGGCGGCGGCCGG
CATGAGCCTGTCGGCCTACCTGCTGGCCGTCGGCCAGGGCTACAAAATCACGGGCGTCGTGGACTATGAG
CACGTCCGCGAGCTGGCCCGCATCAATGGCGACCTGGGCCGCCTGGGCGGCCTGCTGAAACTCTGGCTCA
CCGACGACCCGCGCACGGCGCGGTTCGGTGATGCCACGATCCTCGCCCTGCTGGCGAAGATCGAAGAGAA
GCAGGACGAGCTTGGCAAGGTCATGATGGGCGTGGTCCGCCCGAGGGCAGAGCCATGACTTTTTTAGCCG
CTAAAACGGCCGGGGGGTGCGCGTGATTGCCAAGCACGTCCCCATGCGCTCCATCAAGAAGAGCGACTTC
GCGGAGCTGGTGAAGTACATCACCGACGAGCAAGGCAAGACCGAGCGCCTTTCCGACGCTCACCGGGCTG
GTTGCCCTCGCCGCTGGGCTGGCGGCCGTCTATGGCCCTGCAAACGCGCCAGAAACGCCGTCGAAGCCGT
GTGCGAGACACCGCGGCCGCCGGCGTTGTGGATACCTCGCGGAAAACTTGGCCCTCACTGACAGATGAGG
GGCGGACGTTGACACTTGAGGGGCCGACTCACCCGGCGCGGCGTTGACAGATGAGGGGCAGGCTCGATTT
CGGCCGGCGACGTGGAGCTGGCCAGCCTCGCAAATCGGCGAAAACGCCTGATTTTACGCGAGTTTCCCAC
AGATGATGTGGACAAGCCTGGGGATAAGTGCCCTGCGGTATTGACACTTGAGGGGCGCGACTACTGACAG
ATGAGGGGCGCGATCCTTGACACTTGAGGGGCAGAGTGCTGACAGATGAGGGGCGCACCTATTGACATTT
GAGGGGCTGTCCACAGGCAGAAAATCCAGCATTTGCAAGGGTTTCCGCCCGTTTTTCGGCCACCGCTAAC
CTGTCTTTTAACCTGCTTTTAAACCAATATTTATAAACCTTGTTTTTAACCAGGGCTGCGCCCTGTGCGC
GTGACCGCGCACGCCGAAGGGGGGTGCCCCCCCTTCTCGAACCCTCCCGGCCCGCTAACGCGGGCCTCCC
ATCCCCCCAGGGGCTGCGCCCCTCGGCCGCGAACGGCCTCACCCCAAAAATGGCAGCGCTGGCAGTCCTT
GCCATTGCCGGGATCGGGGCAGTAACGGGATGGGCGATCAGCCCGAGCGCGACGCCCGGAAGCATTGACG
TGCCGCAGGTGCTGGCATCGACATTCAGCGACCAGGTGCCGGGCAGTGAGGGCGGCGGCCTGGGTGGCGG
CCTGCCCTTCACTTCGGCCGTCGGGGCATTCACGGACTTCATGGCGGGGCCGGCAATTTTTACCTTGGGC
ATTCTTGGCATAGTGGTCGCGGGTGCCGTGCTCGTGTTCGGGGGTGCGATAAACCCAGCGAACCATTTGA
GGTGATAGGTAAGATTATACCGAGGTATGAAAACGAGAATTGGACCTTTACAGAATTACTCTATGAAGCG
CCATATTTAAAAAGCTACCAAGACGAAGAGGATGAAGAGGATGAGGAGGCAGATTGCCTTGAATATATTG
ACAATACTGATAAGATAATATATCTTTTATATAGAAGATATCGCCGTATGTAAGGATTTCAGGGGGCAAG
GCATAGGCAGCGCGCTTATCAATATATCTATAGAATGGGCAAAGCATAAAAACTTGCATGGACTAATGCT
TGAAACCCAGGACAATAACCTTATAGCTTGTAAATTCTATCATAATTGGGTAATGACTCCAACTTATTGA
TAGTGTTTTATGTTCAGATAATGCCCGATGACTTTGTCATGCAGCTCCACCGATTTTGAGAACGACAGCG
ACTTCCGTCCCAGCCGTGCCAGGTGCTGCCTCAGATTCAGGTTATGCCGCTCAATTCGCTGCGTATATCG
CTTGCTGATTACGTGCAGCTTTCCCTTCAGGCGGGATTCATACAGCGGCCAGCCATCCGTCATCCATATC
ACCACGTCAAAGGGTGACAGCAGGCTCATAAGACGCCCCAGCGTCGCCATAGTGCGTTCACCGAATACGT
GCGCAACAACCGTCTTCCGGAGACTGTCATACGCGTAAAACAGCCAGCGCTGGCGCGATTTAGCCCCGAC
ATAGCCCCACTGTTCGTCCATTTCCGCGCAGACGATGACGTCACTGCCCGGCTGTATGCGCGAGGTTACC
GACTGCGGCCTGAGTTTTTTAAGTGACGTAAAATCGTGTTGAGGCCAACGCCCATAATGCGGGCTGTTGC
CCGGCATCCAACGCCATTCATGGCCATATCAATGATTTTCTGGTGCGTACCGGGTTGAGAAGCGGTGTAA
GTGAACTGCAGTTGCCATGTTTTACGGCAGTGAGAGCAGAGATAGCGCTGATGTCCGGCGGTGCTTTTGC
CGTTACGCACCACCCCGTCAGTAGCTGAACAGGAGGGACAGCTGATAGAAACAGAAGCCACTGGAGCACC
TCAAAAACACCATCATACACTAAATCAGTAAGTTGGCAGCATCACCCATAATTGTGGTTTCAAAATCGGC
TCCGTCGATACTATGTTATACGCCAACTTTGAAAACAACTTTGAAAAAGCTGTTTTCTGGTATTTAAGGT
TTTAGAATGCAAGGAACAGTGAATTGGAGTTCGTCTTGTTATAATTAGCTTCTTGGGGTATCTTTAAATA
CTGTAGAAAAGAGGAAGGAAATAATAAATGGCTAAAATGAGAATATCACCGGAATTGAAAAAACTGATCG
AAAAATACCGCTGCGTAAAAGATACGGAAGGAATGTCTCCTGCTAAGGTATATAAGCTGGTGGGAGAAAA
TGAAAACCTATATTTAAAAATGACGGACAGCCGGTATAAAGGGACCACCTATGATGTGGAACGGGAAAAG
GACATGATGCTATGGCTGGAAGGAAAGCTGCCTGTTCCAAAGGTCCTGCACTTTGAACGGCATGATGGCT
GGAGCAATCTGCTCATGAGTGAGGCCGATGGCGTCCTTTGCTCGGAAGAGTATGAAGATGAACAAAGCCC
TGAAAAGATTATCGAGCTGTATGCGGAGTGCATCAGGCTCTTTCACTCCATCGACATATCGGATTGTCCC
TATACGAATAGCTTAGACAGCCGCTTAGCCGAATTGGATTACTTACTGAATAACGATCTGGCCGATGTGG
ATTGCGAAAACTGGGAAGAAGACACTCCATTTAAAGATCCGCGCGAGCTGTATGATTTTTTAAAGACGGA
AAAGCCCGAAGAGGAACTTGTCTTTTCCCACGGCGACCTGGGAGACAGCAACATCTTTGTGAAAGATGGC
AAAGTAAGTGGCTTTATTGATCTTGGGAGAAGCGGCAGGGCGGACAAGTGGTATGACATTGCCTTCTGCG
TCCGGTCGATCAGGGAGGATATCGGGGAAGAACAGTATGTCGAGCTATTTTTTGACTTACTGGGGATCAA
GCCTGATTGGGAGAAAATAAAATATTATATTTTACTGGATGAATTGTTTTAGTACCTAGATGTGGCGCAA
CGATGCCGGCGACAAGCAGGAGCGCACCGACTTCTTCCGCATCAAGTGTTTTGGCTCTCAGGCCGAGGCC
CACGGCAAGTATTTGGGCAAGGGGTCGCTGGTATTCGTGCAGGGCAAGATTCGGAATACCAAGTACGAGA
AGGACGGCCAGACGGTCTACGGGACCGACTTCATTGCCGATAAGGTGGATTATCTGGACACCAAGGCACC
AGGCGGGTCAAATCAGGAATAAGGGCACATTGCCCCGGCGTGAGTCGGGGCAATCCCGCAAGGAGGGTGA
ATGAATCGGACGTTTGACCGGAAGACATACAGGCAAGAACTGATCGACGCGGGGTTTTCCGCCGAGGATG
CCGAAACCATCGCAAGCCGCACCGTCATGCGTGCGCCCCGCGAAACCTTCCAGTCCGTCGGCTCGATGGT
CCAGCAAGCTACGGCCAAGATCGAGCGCGACAGCGTGCAACTGGCTCCCCCTGCCCTGCCCGCGCCATCG
GCCGCCGTGGAGCGTTCGCGTCGTCTCGAACAGGAGGCGGCAGGTTTGGCGAAGTCGATGACCATCGACA
CGCGAGGAACTATGACGACCAAGAAGCGAAAAACCGCCGGCGAGGACCTGGCAAAACAGGTCAGCGAGGC
CAAGCAGGCCGCGTTGCTGAAACACACGAAGCAGCAGATCAAGGAAATGCAGCTTTCCTTGTTCGATATT
GCGCCGTGGCCGGACACGATGCGAGCGATGCCAAACGACACGGCCCGCTCTGCCCTGTTCACCACGCGCA
ACAAGAAAATCCCGCGCGAGGCGCTGCAAAACAAGGTCATTTTCCACGTCAACAAGGACGTGAAGATCAC
CTACACCGGCGTCGAGCTGCGGGCCGACGATGACGAACTGGTGTGGCAGCAGGTGTTGGAGTACGCGAAG
CGCACCCCTATCGGCGAGCCGATCACCTTCACGTTCTACGAGCTTTGCCAGGACCTGGGCTGGTCGATCA
ATGGCCGGTATTACACGAAGGCCGAGGAATGCCTGTCGCGCCTACAGGCGACGGCGATGGGCTTCACGTC
CGACCGCGTTGGGCACCTGGAATCGGTGTCGCTGCTGCACCGCTTCCGCGTCCTGGACCGTGGCAAGAAA
ACGTCCCGTTGCCAGGTCCTGATCGACGAGGAAATCGTCGTGCTGTTTGCTGGCGACCACTACACGAAAT
TCATATGGGAGAAGTACCGCAAGCTGTCGCCGACGGCCCGACGGATGTTCGACTATTTCAGCTCGCACCG
GGAGCCGTACCCGCTCAAGCTGGAAACCTTCCGCCTCATGTGCGGATCGGATTCCACCCGCGTGAAGAAG
TGGCGCGAGCAGGTCGGCGAAGCCTGCGAAGAGTTGCGAGGCAGCGGCCTGGTGGAACACGCCTGGGTCA
ATGATGACCTGGTGCATTGCAAACGCTAGGGCCTTGTGGGGTCAGTTCCGGCTGGGGGTTCAGCAGCCAG
CGCTTTACTGGCATTTCAGGAACAAGCGGGCACTGCTCGACGCACTTGCTTCGCTCAGTATCGCTCGGGA
CGCACGGCGCGCTCTACGAACTGCCGATAAACAGAGGATTAAAATTGACAATTGTGATTAAGGCTCAGAT
TCGACGGCTTGGAGCGGCCGACGTGCAGGATTTCCGCGAGATCCGATTGTCGGCCCTGAAGAAAGCTCCA
GAGATGTTCGGGTCCGTTTACGAGCACGAGGAGAAAAAGCCCATGGAGGCGTTCGCTGAACGGTTGCGAG
ATGCCGTGGCATTCGGCGCCTACATCGACGGCGAGATCATTGGGCTGTCGGTCTTCAAACAGGAGGACGG
CCCCAAGGACGCTCACAAGGCGCATCTGTCCGGCGTTTTCGTGGAGCCCGAACAGCGAGGCCGAGGGGTC
GCCGGTATGCTGCTGCGGGCGTTGCCGGCGGGTTTATTGCTCGTGATGATCGTCCGACAGATTCCAACGG
GAATCTGGTGGATGCGCATCTTCATCCTCGGCGCACTTAATATTTCGCTATTCTGGAGCTTGTTGTTTAT
TTCGGTCTACCGCCTGCCGGGCGGGGTCGCGGCGACGGTAGGCGCTGTGCAGCCGCTGATGGTCGTGTTC
ATCTCTGCCGCTCTGCTAGGTAGCCCGATACGATTGATGGCGGTCCTGGGGGCTATTTGCGGAACTGCGG
GCGTGGCGCTGTTGGTGTTGACACCAAACGCAGCGCTAGATCCTGTCGGCGTCGCAGCGGGCCTGGCGGG
GGCGGTTTCCATGGCGTTCGGAACCGTGCTGACCCGCAAGTGGCAACCTCCCGTGCCTCTGCTCACCTTT
ACCGCCTGGCAACTGGCGGCCGGAGGACTTCTGCTCGTTCCAGTAGCTTTAGTGTTTGATCCGCCAATCC
CGATGCCTACAGGAACCAATGTTCTCGGCCTGGCGTGGCTCGGCCTGATCGGAGCGGGTTTAACCTACTT
CCTTTGGTTCCGGGGGATCTCGCGACTCGAACCTACAGTTGTTTCCTTACTGGGCTTTCTCAGCCCCAGA
TCTGGGGTCGATCAGCCGGGGATGCATCAGGCCGACAGTCGGAACTTCGGGTCCCCGACCTGTACCATTC
GGTGAGCAATGGATAGGGGAGTTGATATCGTCAACGTTCACTTCTAAAGAAATAGCGCCACTCAGCTTCC
TCAGCGGCTTTATCCAGCGATTTCCTATTATGTCGGCATAGTTCTCAAGATCGACAGCCTGTCACGGTTA
AGCGAGAAATGAATAAGAAGGCTGATAATTCGGATCTCTGCGAGGGAGATGATATTTGATCACAGGCAGC
AACGCTCTGTCATCGTTACAATCAACATGCTACCCTCCGCGAGATCATCCGTGTTTCAAACCCGGCAGCT
TAGTTGCCGTTCTTCCGAATAGCATCGGTAACATGAGCAAAGTCTGCCGCCTTACAACGGCTCTCCCGCT
GACGCCGTCCCGGACTGATGGGCTGCCTGTATCGAGTGGTGATTTTGTGCCGAGCTGCCGGTCGGGGAGC
TGTTGGCTGGCTGGTGGCAGGATATATTGTGGTGTAAACAAATTGACGCTTAGACAACTTAATAACACAT
TGCGGACGTTTTTAATGTACTGGGGTGGTTTTTCTTTTCACCAGTGAGACGGGCAACAGCTGATTGCCCT
TCACCGCCTGGCCCTGAGAGAGTTGCAGCAAGCGGTCCACGCTGGTTTGCCCCAGCAGGCGAAAATCCTG
TTTGATGGTGGTTCCGAAATCGGCAAAATCCCTTATAAATCAAAAGAATAGCCCGAGATAGGGT
[37 nt withheld, positions 10285-10321]
AAAGAACGTGGACTCCAACGTCAAAGG
[141 nt withheld, positions 10349-10489]
G
[44 nt withheld, positions 10491-10534]
CATTCAGGCTGCGCAACTGTTGGGAAGGGCGATCGGTGCGGGCCTCTTCGCTATTACGCCAGCTGGCGAA
AGGGGGATGTGCTGCAAGGCGATTAAGTTGGGTAACGCCAGGGTTTTCCCAGTCACGACGTTGTAAAACG
ACGGCCAGTGAATTCCCGATCTAGTAACATAGATGACACCGCGCGCGATAATTTATCCTAGTTTGCGCGC
TATATTTTGTTTTCTATCGCGTATTAAATGTATAATTGCGGGACTCTAATCATAAAAACCCATCTCATAA
ATAACGTCATGCATTACATGTTAATTATTACATGCTTAACGTAATTCAACAGAAATTATATGATAATCAT
CGCAAGACCGGCAACAGGATTCAATCTTAAGAAACTTTATTGCCAAATGTTTGAACGATCGGGGAAATTC
GAGGGGCCCGTTTCGTCCTTTAGGGACTCGTCAGTGTACTGATATAAGTACAGACGGGCGTAATAACGCT
TACGTAGGCGAGGGGTTTTACCCCTTTTGCCTTTGTAACCATCATCACTTTAAAAGTACTTACTCACCCC
CCAATAATCTCTTAGCCTCGAGGCCTTTTCAGATCATTGAGAATTTTAATAAAATACAAATAAAATAACA
ACACAAACAAAGTCCGTTCCCCTATGGTAAGACAATGAGTCGGCCAAGCGCCAATCTCAAACAGTCTATA
TACAGAAACAGATAACAATATATAATAAAATCAAAAAGCAAACAAACGATCAATCCCGAAAGGAACATCA
TCTCTTAAAAATCTTTTTGGTGTCCCAAATTCTCTGTCCTCTTTGAATTTCTTCTTAGAGGTCTTCGAAT
TATGAGACTTTTTAGCTGTCGCAGACATGTTTTCAGCTTGATTTCGTCGAATTTGTTTCCAAATTTCTCG
ATTTCTTGTTTCAACACGTTTACGACACTTTTCAAGGTGACTACGGCCACAACAATTATACACATCAAAA
GTAAAATCATTGATAACAACACAGACAAACCATCCACAATTATTTTCCGCACACCTACGTGTGACACCAA
CCATGTCAGCAACTTGCTTTCGCAATTTGTTAGCATGACCGATACTACACGTCTCGTGACCAAGAACAGT
GACTTCATTCACACAACCCTTGAGTACACACGTCATATTGACAATAAATTTCTTTATGCATTAAGACGAG
TTTTTCTTATTAGACGCTCTCTTAACATCTTCACTTGACAATAATGACTTAGGTCTAGTAGTAGCTGGTC
TGTAAGGACCATCGTACTTCGCCTCAATCGTCTTCATCTCCACTTGTTTCAAAGACATGAACTCACCGAA
AACCTCTTGATCGGTAAAATCGCCTTCAATGTAATCCGAACTGTTCAGTTCTTCCACATTGAGGCGCCTA
GTCGAATCAGTAGCAACCCATATTAGCGACACTTCGATACTGAAAGGGTATGTACCGTCACAGACCGGAA
CGCCCTCAGAAATACAACCCACCTTCCAGACATCAAGTACGTTCTCCTGTGTGGAAATACTGTATTCAAC
CTTGTACTGCGCAACTGAACAGTTATCGCAAGCTCGAGCTTTGAATCTCTGAATAGTCTTTCCTCTCTTT
CTTTTCTCAGTAAGTCTCGAATCCAACAGATCGATTTGAATGAACCCAGGCGTATCTGCAGGTAGATGTG
ATGTTACAACCAATTGTACACCTACTATCTTTAGAAACGCGTAAGATTTAATCATTTTGTAATCCCTTTG
GTCAAAAACGTCTAACTTGTGTTCACTCTTCTTCCCACCAACATGATTTAGGACAGTTTCTCTTCTTCTG
TGAAAATACTTCGGCCTCTTCCTCCTACCGTCCACAAACAATTCAATGGCCCCTAGATTTGAGAATTTTG
AGACTTCGAAAGTCTTCTTCTTCAAGGTGACCAATGACTTGTCTTCCATATTACCAGTCGTAAAAGTTTG
ACACAGCTCTCTGTGCCTTCTTCCAATCAACCTTAGCCGGGTTCAATTCCTTATCGTTTTCGTCTCGGAA
TAATGTACACAGAGCTGTAAAACTCTTAATATGCTTCCATAGCGCACAAAGCGCATGAACAGAATCACCT
TTGTACAAATACCGGTCTGAAACAGACTCGGACAGTTTGGATACCACCATGTAGTTCCCAAGAGCTCTAT
TGGAATCATTCAGCGAGATGTAGATCTCGGCTAAATGTTGCACATCCTTTATACTCTTTTTCCCCAACTT
CGTCAGAACTTTTACCGGATCTGGCACGAACTCGTAACACGATGACGTCTTAAGCAAGAACTTCCCACAA
AACATTGGGACATCGTACTTAAAAATCTTGCACTCGAAATTCCACTTAGTAGCCAACTTTGGACACGGAT
CAACAAACTGCGTTCCTCTAGGAAACGCAATCAGTGAGTCATCTCCTCCATATGTAACCATGACTGCTTT
CTCCAATGGTAATTCAGACAAGAGTGCACACAGTGTTCTATCTGAATTTGCATTATAAGTATCAGCATCT
CCACTCTTTTGTTGGTACCAAATATGCGCCATCATACCATTTTGAATATCTCTCACAGTAGTTTGAGTGT
GCGACACCTCCCAAAGGAAGGCCGCCCACTCATCTAGCCCAAATAACCTGTAAATCTCCAGCTGCAGTTG
TAAATGGAAGCGATTTGCCGACTTGTCGAATTTAGACATGTCTATCTCAACAAAGTCGTAAGCCGCTTCC
GTATTTAAGAACTTCACTCGATCGTTTAAATCACTCGATGTCATTCTCGTGTTGAACACAAAATGTGGTT
GCATAGCATCCAACTTGCGTTCATTAATTTCTTTGAAAATTGGACCGAACAACGAGTTGATCAACTTCTC
GTGATACACAACAGTCTGTAGAGCTGAGTATTCAAATTGCGGTGTTAAATCAGTCTTAGGTTTCACGTCA
GATTTGATCATATACATGTAAGACGAATAGTCTATTTCATGTAACTCTCTCACATCTGCTACTACCTTAG
CCTGTACCGCTGTGCTTTGATTTCTCCACCATCTCTCCATTTGAGCTCTATTGACAATAGGATCAGCCCG
AATTTTTCCCACATCGTAGACAACAGATTTCAGCTTCTTCATCGTCTCTTCGATTAGAACTGTCGCGTGC
ACATTTTCTTGTAGATCGGGTGCCGCTTGGTTCCTTTTCTGCAATGCTAACAAACTCTCCAACTGAGTAG
TCTTCCTTTTGTCAGGCATAGCAGTACGAATAACCGGTTTCAGAAACGTTTCTTTTTCAGCAAACTTGTC
TTTCCAGTTTCCACTTTTGATCGTAACATTGTCTAATCGCAAATTGCAATCAGTCGTTGCCACCAAATAC
CCGTCTAGGCTTGAGTCTCTTAACGAATTTCCCGGAAACAAAGCGTCGTACCACATCTCCAAGTCCGTAA
TCGTACCTGAATCTGGAACGGCGCAAGGCCCTTCATGATGTCTAAAGACATCAAACCTAGACCGAAACCG
TCATAAGACCGTCTCAGTAACAAAAAATCTTGCCAAAGCCGCCTTCGTAAGCGCGGCACTTTCCCTGATC
TCTTTGCTTACATCGTCCTCTTTCACAGTTTCATACACAAGTGATTGTGTGTGACGCGACAACGCCACGA
TTAAGTACTCCCGACCTCTAGCGATTGAGTCATCCGTAGGTTTCGTCCTGACTAGGACTACATCTTTGAA
TGTCTCTCCTTGCGACTCGTGTACTGTACTCACTTTAGCTGCCACTTTCCTCAATGCCAACAAATTTACC
AACTCCTTCTTCTCAGACTGAAGGAAAGTTATGTACTGAGCACCAGGCTTCAAAGAAACCTGTTCTTTAG
ACACAATCTTCCTCACCGTCATCGAATTAGCAGTCGCGTTATGTGTTCTGACATCTCCAGTATAGTACTT
GTTCAATACGGCAGCCACATCTGCTGGACTTCTGTAAGTTTCTCTTTTTTCTGTAACAATGTCAAACTTT
CCGACCAGACTAGAAAACCTCAAATCAACTTGAGATACCCTAGGCTTGAAAGAAATTTGATTCTGATCTC
CTTGACAGATACATCGTTTAGCACCAGCTATCTGAGCGCAAAAGTACACCATACCAGCATGGGCCATGAG
AGCTTCATCGAAATGCAACACGTCTCCGGTTAAAGAACCATCAACACAATGCATCAAAAAAGAATCAACC
GTCTTCACTCTCCTTTTCAATTTGCATGGAAAACCTTTGCTCGCGAATCTCTCGATCAAGTCGTCGGTTG
CTGCTCTCCCAGTAGAGAGAACCACATCGACACAAGGATTAGCTGAGTTGACAATCATTGTCGACTTACC
ACAACCAGGTACACCGTCAACTAATTCAAAAGAACAGTTAACTGGTCCTAGATCCAGGGCACTTAAATTG
TCCAAGATCAACCTGTTATTGCAAAGATACGTCTGATCGCAAACTATGACATAATCACTCATCCTTTCGA
CCGCGAAGTCGTTGACCAACATACCTCGTTCCCAAACAGCCACTTCTAAGTATCCCGACCAATCATCCAT
ACGTTTGTCTGGTTGGAACACATAAGCATGTTCAGTGACCACTGGACGTATGCACCAGTTCTTCATCTCC
ACATCCCACACTCCCAGTCCGTGCGGGTAATTCTGACCTCCAGTTCGAATAACTCCTCTCGAATAGTCAC
GATACAGAGACATAATTTCATCATTTTGAGCGACTCTCTCCGCATCTAAGTAGTACAGAAACTCTCTTCT
AGCGTCCACAGAATCGTCTCCACTGACAACCGGCCTTTTTGGTAATCTCTCACCTCCCATCACTTGGAAG
TAATCGACACGTTTGACCGTTTTTCCTTTGCTGACCAAAGGTTTGACAGCTGGCAACACGTTCTCAAATC
CTGGTGGCGTTAAAGGTTTACACAACACCTTTGTACCGCTTGTTTCCCCTCTTTCACATTCAGCTGAAAA
GGCTGAAACAACCTCGTCAATTTCTGCTTCAGTGTCAATAAGACCACTCAGAAACTGCTCCATGATCTCC
TCATCGTCTACCTTTCTTGAAACTCCAACTCTAGCTTGGGTCAGCACGTTACTGTCTTCCAACAACAGAC
CCAGTCCGCTTCGAGATGAACCGACCACCGATGGTGGAGAAGTTCTCACCGAACTGCCAGAATAGTTAGA
GAATTTTGCACTTAGAAACTCGTCAGCGATTTCTTTCTTCTGCTGCAATAGCTTATCAGACTTGGCTTTT
ACCTCGGATAAATCTGGTAAAACCGTCTCACCGGACTCAGATGCCGAATACAGACTGCTAAAGAAATCGT
TGATTTCATAATAGCGGCACGGATTCTCAACGTCTAAGACATGGGCCCCCCGTTTGATATCAAACATATC
ACATAGTTTTTTCACCAGTCCATCTCGGATGTCTCGACGCATAAGCGTGATTCCTCCAATGGCATACACA
ACACTCAGAAATACTATCACCTTGGTTTTGTGCGAGTTCTCGTAACATAGTTCTGGACCATTTGGTGTGT
CCTTCGCCCAGGTTAGTACCTTCTTTGGATAGAATCCAATTAGAGTACCAACCATGCCAACGAATCCGCC
GACTGCGATCTTGTTAGCAAACTGCTTCCACAGTTTTCTTGATATTAAACCCAGCACATCAGTCAATGAC
GTGATAGGTTTCGTCTCAGTCAGAATTGCTTCACGCAACTCCCTCATGACAGGTCGCGCCACTTGTTCCT
TCACTAGCAAAGTTTGAGCCAACAACTGTAAATCTCGAGAATCTACACTTTGCTTGTTCTTCACGGCCGC
CCCGTTTATGAATAAGACCCAATTATTTGAACTCAAGTATGATTTAACATTGCTTATGGTCAGCTGCTGG
TCAGATAACCTAGCTATGTAATCCAAACACTTGTCCATGAATTGTTTCTCTACAAACAGGTCTTTCTTGA
CCAACTCTCGCGTTGATTCGACCAGATCGAAAATTGGGACAACAACCATGTTTTCCCATCTACTGATATA
TATTCTTCGGTAGTACTCTTGCGATGATAGCGACCTCCTCGGAACTCCAGCTATCCTGTAGATCGAAAAA
AGCATTGTGTCTCCTCTCACCTGCCACGGTTCGAAGTAGAACACATTCCCTTGGTAACTCACTGGCTTCC
CCAGTAGATACTTCTTGTACTCTTCCCAGTCATGAATGTAAGAAAAGGAAGGATCTTTCTCAAAACCGAA
ATAGATCTTCCCGTTCTTCTTCATGTAGTAACCGTCAACAGAAGGTAATGGACCTTCGTCCACTAACATA
CTTTCAGGAGCAAAAAGCATAGCAGCATGAACCACTTTAGTTTTCTTCTCAACCATAGTAGCCATCAAGT
CTTTCAACTTGAAGTCATACAGGCTGTGAAGAGCTATCGCATACTGCGCGCCTTTCTTCTTACCATCAGA
AAAACCCCTACATGTACAACCCTGATATGTATTATTGCACCTAACCGCGTTAGGCGCAGCAATATTTTCA
CGAAATTGGTCATACATCCACAGCTCATTCTCCGACATCTGTCTCTTACCACTTCTAGCTTGATCACCAA
TAGCAGTAAGAAATATCTGTCGAGAAATTTCTCTCTGATCATCCCGAATATCTAGATTTGGACAACAGGA
ATGAATCCTTTTCTCACCTCTAGTTACCCAAAACGACCATTGACCACCGATGTCATCCACCTCTTGCAGA
GCAGGAACTCTATCTAAAAGCAATAACGCTTGTAGTTTTCGCTCAGCAGCCGCAAACCCATGAACCATGT
TTTTGTCGTCTTTAAACACGATATTGAATTCAGGATAAATTTCCATCAACTTGTTCTGTTCCTTCTGAGA
AAGAACTTCATGAACAATCACTGGATCTTTAGTCTTTCTTTCTCTAATCATGTCATCGACTTTATCAACA
ACAACTCTTTGCATCATTTGCCCGATCTCACAATCAGGTTTAGTCAGCATCAAGTCAAAGAAATGACTCC
TCTGCTCAGCAGACATCTCGTCCACATTGAGCAATTGAGACAACTTGAAGTTACCGTTCGCCATTGTATC
TGTATGTATTTTTACAAAGTATCAAAGAAAAGGTTTTAGGCACACCAGTCACTTTCCCCCACTCGGTACT
AAGCTGGATAGATTAAACCAAAAAGAAAAACAAAATAAAACTGTAGGTGATAAGTACGTTCTACCGCGTT
CTCACCAAAATCCAATTAGCACGTTCTACCGCGTTCAAAGGATTGAAATGTTTTATCCTCTCCAAATGAA
ATGAACTTCCTTATATAGAGGAAGGGTCTTGCGAAGGATAGTGGGATTGTGCGTCATCCCTTACGTCAGT
GGAGATATCACATCAATCCACTTGCTTTGAAGACGTGGTTGGAACGTCTTCTTTTTCCACGATGTTCCTC
GTGGGTGGGGGTCCATCTTTGGGACCACTGTCGGTAGAGGCATCTTGAACGATAGCCTTTCCTTTATCGC
AATGATGGCATTTGTAGAAGCCATCTTCCTTTTCTACTGTCCTTTCGATGAAGTGACAGATAGCTGGGCA
ATGGAATCCGAGGAGGTTTCCCGATATTACCCTTTGTTGAAAAGTCTCAATAGCCCTCTGGTCTTCTGAG
ACTGTATCTTTGATATTCTTGGAGTAGACGAGAGTGTCGTGCTCCACCATGTTGACCATCACATCAATCC
ACTTGCTTTGAAGACGTGGTTGGAACGTCTTCTTTTTCCACGATGTTCCTCGTGGGTGGGGGTCCATCTT
TGGGACCACTGTCGGTAGAGGCATCTTGAACGATAGCCTTTCCTTTATCGCAATGATGGCATTTGTAGAA
GCCATCTTCCTTTTCTACTGTCCTTTCGATGAAGTGACAGATAGCTGGGCAATGGAATCCGAGGAGGTTT
CCCGATATTACCCTTTGTTGAAAAGTCTCAATAGCCCTCTGGTCTTCTGAGACTGTATCTTTGATATTCT
TGGAGTAGACGAGAGTGTCGTGCTCCACCATGTTGACCTGCAGGCATGCGCAAATTTAAAGCGCTGATAT
CGATCGCGCGCAGATCTGTCATGATGATCATTGCAATTGGATCCATCTCCACTGACGTAAGGGATGACGC
ACAATCCCACTATCCTTCGCAAGACCCTTCCTCTATATAAGGAAGTTCATTTCATTTGGAGAGGATAAAA
CATTGCACCTATGGTGTTGCCCTGGCTGGGGTATGTCAGTGATCGCAGTAGAATGTACTAATTGACAAGT
TGGAGAATACGGTAGAACGTCCTTATCCAACACAGCCTTTATCCCTCTCCCTGACGAGGTTTTTGTCAGT
GTAATATTTCTTTTTGAACTATCCAGCTTAGTACCGTACGGGAAAGTGACTGGTGTGCTTATCTTTGAAA
TGTTACTTTGGGTTTCGGTTCTTTAGGTTAGTAAGAAAGCACTTGTCTTCTCATACAAAGGAAAACCTGA
GACGTATCGCTTACGAAAGTAGCAATGAAAGAAAGGTGGTGGTTTTAATCGCTACCGCAAAAACGATGGG
GTCGTTTTAATTAACTTCTCCTACGCAAGCGTCTAAACGGACGTTGGGGTTTTGCTAGTTTCTTTAGAGA
AAACTAGCTAAGTCTTTAATGTTATCATTAGAGATGGCATAAATATAATACTTGTGTCTGCTGATAAGAT
CATTTTAATTTGGACGATTAGACTTGTTGAACTACAGGTTACTGAATCACTTGCGCTAATCAACATGGGA
GATATGTACGATGAATCATTTGACAAGTCGGGCGGTCCTGCTGACTTGATGGACGATTCTTGGGTGGAAT
CAGTTTCGTGGAAAGATCTGTTGAAGAAGTTACACAGCATAAAATTTGCACTACAGTCTGGTAGAGATGA
GATCACTGGGTTACTAGCGGCACTGAATAGACAGTGTCCTTATTCACCATATGAGCAGTTTCCAGATAAG
AAGGTGTATTTCCTTTTAGACTCACGGGCTAACAGTGCTCTTGGTGTGATTCAGAACGCTTCAGCGTTCA
AGAGACGAGCTGATGAGAAGAATGCAGTGGCGGGTGTTACAAATATTCCTGCGAATCCAAACACAACGGT
TACGACGAACCAAGGGAGTACTACTACTACCAAGGCGAACACTGGCTCGACTTTGGAAGAAGACTTGTAC
ACTTATTACAAATTCGATGATGCCTCTACAGCTTTCCACAAATCTCTAACTTCGTTAGAGAACATGGAGT
TGAAGAGTTATTACCGAAGGAACTTTGAGAAAGTATTCGGGATTAAGTTTGGTGGAGCAGCTGCTAGTTC
ATCTGCACCGCCTCCAGCGAGTGGAGGTCCGATACGTCCTAATCCCAAGCTTTAGGGATTTAAGGACGTG
AACTCTGTTGAGATCTCTGTGAAATTCAGAGGGTGGGTGATACCATATTCACTGATGCCATTAGCGACAT
CTAAATAGGGCTAATTGTGACTAATTTGAGGGAATTTCCTTTACCATTGACGTCAGTGTCGTTGGTAGCA
TTTGAGTTTCGCAATGCACGAATTACTTAGGAAGTGGCTTGACGACACTAATGTGTTATTGTTAGATAAT
GGTTTGGTGGTCAAGGTACGTAGTAGAGTCCCACATATTCGCACGTATGAAGTAATTGGAAAGTTGTCAG
TTTTTGATAATTCACTGGGAGATGAT
Features (pLannotate 1.2.2; 33 found; start..end, strand, type, name):
    181..594     -  CDS            BHLH14 (fragment): BH014_ARATH - Also known as EN33. Experimental evidence at protein level: Swiss-Prot protein existence level 1. From Arabidopsis thaliana (Mouse-ear cress).
    984..1023    +  ncRNA          TLS-PK6: Accession: RF01101 - Pseudoknot of tRNA-like structure
   1019..1074    +  ncRNA          Hammerhead 3: Accession: RF00008 - Hammerhead ribozyme (type III)
   1084..1102    +  CDS            9xHis (fragment): 9xHis affinity tag
   1137..1389    +  terminator     NOS terminator: nopaline synthase terminator and poly(A) signal
   1435..1459    +  misc_feature   RB T-DNA repeat: right border repeat from nopaline C58 T-DNA
   1569..1818    -  CDS            TcR (fragment): tetracycline efflux protein; tetA; confers resistance to tetracycline
   1924..2574    +  CDS            TetR: tetracycline resistance regulatory protein; tetR
   2933..3123    -  rep_origin     ori (fragment): high-copy-number ColE1/pMB1/pBR322/pUC origin of replication
   3255..3364    +  oriT           oriT: incP origin of transfer
   3397..3768    +  CDS            traJ: oriT-recognizing protein; traJ
   3905..4536    +  rep_origin     oriV: incP origin of replication
   4600..4875    +  CDS            klaC (fragment): KLAC_ECOLX - Also known as telB. Protein predicted: Swiss-Prot protein existence level 4. Belongs to the kla operon, which is associated with cryptic tellurite resistance, and IncW plasmid fertility inhibition. From Escherichia coli.
   5071..5220    +  CDS            satA (fragment): STA_BACSU - Also known as yyaR. Experimental evidence at protein level: Swiss-Prot protein existence level 1. Involved in resistance to streptothricin, a broad-spectrum antibiotic produced by streptomycetes. Detoxifies streptothricin via acetylation of the beta amino group of the first beta-lysyl moiety of streptothricin. From Bacillus subtilis (strain 168).
   5229..5996    -  mobile_element IS1: prokaryotic transposable element IS1
   6188..6982    +  CDS            KanR: aminoglycoside phosphotransferase; aphA-3; confers resistance to kanamycin
   7281..8429    +  CDS            trfA: trans-acting replication protein that binds to and activates oriV
   8453..8516    +  CDS            TetR (fragment): tetracycline resistance regulatory protein; tetR
  10025..10049   +  misc_feature   LB T-DNA repeat: left border repeat from nopaline C58 T-DNA
  10103..10233   -  CDS            lacI (fragment): lac repressor; lacI; The lac repressor binds to the lac operator to inhibit transcription in E. coli. This inhibition can be relieved by adding lactose or isopropyl-β-D-thiogalactopyranoside (IPTG).
  10234..10534   -  rep_origin     M13 ori (fragment) (sequence partly withheld): M13 bacteriophage origin of replication; arrow indicates direction of (+) strand synthesis
  10532..10687   -  CDS            lacZα (fragment) (sequence partly withheld): LacZα fragment of β-galactosidase; lacZ fragment
  10692..10944   -  terminator     NOS terminator: nopaline synthase terminator and poly(A) signal
  10958..11013   -  ncRNA          Hammerhead 3: Accession: RF00008 - Hammerhead ribozyme (type III)
  11009..11048   -  ncRNA          TLS-PK6: Accession: RF01101 - Pseudoknot of tRNA-like structure
  11268..11690   -  CDS            V16K_TRVSY: Protein predicted: Swiss-Prot protein existence level 4. From Tobacco rattle virus (strain SYM).
  11718..12473   -  CDS            MVP_TRVPP: Protein inferred from homology: Swiss-Prot protein existence level 3. Transports viral genome to neighboring plant cells directly through plasmosdesmata, without any budding. The movement protein allows efficient cell to cell propagation, by bypassing the host cell wall barrier. Displays RNA-binding activity. From Tobacco rattle virus (isolate PpK20) (TRV).
  12478..17598   -  CDS            194K_TRVSY: Protein inferred from homology: Swiss-Prot protein existence level 3. [Replicase small subunit]: is a methyltransferase active in RNA capping and an RNA helicase. Methyltransferase displays a cytoplasmic capping enzyme activity. This function is necessary since all viral RNAs are synthesized in the cytoplasm, and host capping enzymes are restricted to the nucleus. Helicase region probably exhibits NTPase and RNA unwinding activities (Potential). From Tobacco rattle virus (strain SYM).
  17800..18474   -  promoter       CaMV 35S promoter (enhanced): cauliflower mosaic virus 35S promoter with a duplicated enhancer region
  18629..18674   +  promoter       35SPPDK promoter (fragment): hybrid promoter consisting of the cauliflower mosaic virus 35S enhancer fused to the maize C4PPDK basal promoter (Yoo et al., 2007)
  18673..18719   +  promoter       minimal CaMV 35S promoter: minimal 35S promoter from cauliflower mosaic virus
  19279..19890   +  CDS            CP: CAPSD_TRVPP - Experimental evidence at protein level: Swiss-Prot protein existence level 1. Capsid protein self-assembles to form rod-shaped virions about 22 nm in diameter with a central canal enclosing the viral genomic RNA. From Tobacco rattle virus (isolate PpK20) (TRV).
  20068..150     +  CDS            P40_TRVPP (fragment) (across the origin): Experimental evidence at protein level: Swiss-Prot protein existence level 1. Involved in transmission of the virus by the vector nematode Paratrichodorus pachydermus. From Tobacco rattle virus (isolate PpK20) (TRV).
