[The description below was written by a language model from this plasmid's Addgene catalogue record and pLannotate feature annotations shown in this document.]
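Description:
pVS2-GoPGF is an all-in-one tobacco rattle virus (TRV) vector for virus-induced gene silencing of the cotton (Gossypium hirsutum) GoPGF gene. It is a roughly 20 kb plant expression binary plasmid built on the pYL192 (TRV1) backbone. The backbone carries the incP oriV origin with its activator trfA, which is consistent with the low-copy listing. It also carries oriT and traJ for transfer and a kanamycin resistance gene for bacterial selection. Remnants of tetracycline resistance genes, an IS1 element and fragments of lacZα, lacI and M13 ori are also annotated and appear to be backbone carry-over. Nopaline-type left and right T-DNA border repeats flank the viral cassettes, the arrangement used for Agrobacterium-mediated delivery into plants.

Between the borders are two divergently oriented viral expression units. One uses an enhanced CaMV 35S promoter to transcribe the TRV RNA1 components: the 194K replicase, the movement protein and the 16K protein. The other is driven by 35S-derived promoter elements and carries TRV RNA2 sequences, including the coat protein and a fragment of P40. Each unit ends with the viral tRNA-like 3′ structure, a hammerhead ribozyme that trims the transcript to a near-authentic viral terminus, and a NOS terminator.

Downstream of the RNA2 sequences lies a reverse-oriented segment that the software matched to an Arabidopsis bHLH protein. This is most likely the GoPGF silencing fragment, although the record does not define its boundaries. Having both genomic RNAs on one plasmid means a single construct can launch the infection, and replication of the recombinant RNA2 triggers silencing of endogenous GoPGF.
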