Addgene plasmid #234907: pVS2-GoPGF
Purpose: This all-in-one vector is used to specifically silence the GoPGF gene via virus-induced gene silencing (VIGS).
Depositing lab: Guoli Song. Depositing organization: Institute of Cotton Research (ICR), CAAS. Publication: An all-in-one plant virus-based vector toolkit for streamlined gene silencing, overexpression, and genome editing. Hao Y, Yuan Z, Li Y, Zuo D, Cheng H, Wang Q, Zhang Y, Lv L, Liu J, Song G. Plant Commun. 2025 May 19:101379. doi: 10.1016/j.xplc.2025.101379. PubMed 40394900.
Backbone
  Vector backbone: pYL192 (TRV1)
  Backbone manufacturer: Liu et al Plant J. 2002 May;30(4):415-29. doi: 10.1046/j.1365-313x.2002.01297.x.
  Vector type: Plant Expression
Growth in bacteria
  Bacterial resistance: Kanamycin, 50 μg/mL
  Growth temperature: 37°C
  Growth strain: DH5alpha
  Copy number: Low Copy
Gene/Insert
  Gene/Insert name: VIGS fragement of GoPGF gene
  Species: G. hirsutum (cotton)
  Cloning method: Other
Terms and licenses: Academic/Nonprofit Terms; Industry Terms: Not Available to Industry
How to cite: pVS2-GoPGF was a gift from Guoli Song (Addgene plasmid # 234907 ; http://n2t.net/addgene:234907 ; RRID:Addgene_234907)
